Addgene plasmid #210922: pFBOH-MHL_DMXL1:2620-3016
Purpose: Insect expression of human DMXL1 fragment N2620 to N3016. N-terminal 6X His tag with TEV cleavage.
Depositing lab: Cheryl Arrowsmith. Depositing organization: University of Toronto. Publication: A Target Class Ligandability Evaluation of WD40 Repeat-Containing Proteins. Ackloo S, Li F, Szewczyk M, Seitova A, Loppnau P, Zeng H, Xu J, Ahmad S, Arnautova YA, Baghaie AJ, Beldar S, Bolotokova A, Centrella PA, Chau I, Clark MA, Cuozzo JW, Dehghani-Tafti S, Disch JS, Dong A, Dumas A, Feng JA, Ghiabi P, Gibson E, Gilmer J, Goldman B, Green SR, Guie MA, Guilinger JP, Harms N, Herasymenko O, Houliston S, Hutchinson A, Kearnes S, Keefe AD, Kimani SW, Kramer T, Kutera M, Kwak HA, Lento C, Li Y, Liu J, Loup J, Machado RAC, Mulhern CJ, Perveen S, Righetto GL, Riley P, Shrestha S, Sigel EA, Silva M, Sintchak MD, Slakman BL, Taylor RD, Thompson J, Torng W, Underkoffler C, von Rechenberg M, Walsh RT, Watson I, Wilson DJ, Wolf E, Yadav M, Yazdi AK, Zhang J, Zhang Y, Santhakumar V, Edwards AM, Barsyte-Lovejoy D, Schapira M, Brown PJ, Halabelian L, Arrowsmith CH. J Med Chem. 2025 Jan 23;68(2):1092-1112. doi: 10.1021/acs.jmedchem.4c02010. Epub 2024 Nov 4. PubMed 39495097.
Backbone
  Vector backbone: pFBOH-MHL
  Backbone manufacturer: pFASTBac1 Modified
  Vector type: Insect Expression
  Selectable markers: Gentamicin
Growth in bacteria
  Bacterial resistance: Ampicillin, 100 μg/mL
  Growth temperature: 37°C
  Growth strain: DH5alpha
  Copy number: High Copy
Gene/Insert
  Gene/Insert name: DMXL1:N2620-N3016
  Species: H. sapiens (human)
  Insert size (bp): 1191
  Mutation: wild type
  Entrez Gene: DMXL1
  Promoter: Polyhedrin
  Tag / fusion protein: MHHHHHHSSGRENLYFQG (N terminal on insert)
  Cloning method: Ligation Independent Cloning
  Sequencing primers: 5′ tattccggattattcataccg; 3′ ctctacaaatgtggtatggc
Resource information
  A portion of this plasmid was derived from a plasmid made by: Mammalian Gene Collection (BC150616)
Terms and licenses: Academic/Nonprofit Terms; Industry Terms: Not Available to Industry
Depositor comments: 5' Cloning Site: BseRI (destroyed), 3' Cloning Site: BseRI (destroyed).
How to cite: pFBOH-MHL_DMXL1:2620-3016 was a gift from Cheryl Arrowsmith (Addgene plasmid # 210922 ; http://n2t.net/addgene:210922 ; RRID:Addgene_210922)
