[The description below was written by a language model from this plasmid's Addgene catalogue record and pLannotate feature annotations shown in this document.]
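Description:
pFBOH-MHL_DMXL1:2620-3016 is a baculovirus donor (transfer) plasmid for insect-cell expression of a fragment of human DMXL1, built on pFBOH-MHL, a modified pFastBac1 backbone. The sequenced record is 5,924 nt. In E. coli it replicates from a high-copy ColE1/pUC-type origin and is selected with ampicillin through the β-lactamase gene; an f1 phage origin and a fragment of the pBR322 bom region are also present in the backbone.

The expression cassette sits between the Tn7R and Tn7L ends of a mini-Tn7 element, together with a gentamicin acetyltransferase gene driven by the class 1 integron Pc promoter. In pFastBac-type systems this arrangement allows Tn7-mediated transposition of the cassette plus gentamicin marker into a baculovirus shuttle genome (bacmid) carried in a suitable E. coli strain, after which the recombinant bacmid is used to generate virus for infecting insect cells. Within the transposable segment, the AcMNPV polyhedrin promoter, a very strong late viral promoter, drives a 1,191 bp wild-type coding region covering DMXL1 residues 2620 to 3016, followed by an SV40 polyadenylation signal. The insert carries an N-terminal 6xHis tag followed by a TEV protease cleavage site, permitting metal-affinity purification and subsequent tag removal; the short "capTEV" hit in the annotation corresponds to this tag region. The insert was introduced by ligation-independent cloning at BseRI sites that were destroyed in the process, and it derives from a Mammalian Gene Collection cDNA clone.

The construct was deposited in connection with a study evaluating the ligandability of WD40 repeat-containing proteins, consistent with its use for producing purified recombinant DMXL1 domain protein.
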