Features (pLannotate 1.2.2; 16 found; start..end, strand, type, name):
    220..753     -  CDS            GmR: gentamycin acetyltransferase; aacC1; confers resistance to gentamycin
    923..951     -  promoter       Pc promoter: intI1 (promoter lies within the coding sequence); class 1 integron promoter
    929..1276    -  CDS            YPR2_ECOLX (fragment): Protein predicted: Swiss-Prot protein existence level 4. From Escherichia coli.
   1303..1394    +  promoter       polyhedrin promoter: polh from Autographa californica; promoter for the baculovirus polyhedrin gene
   1451..1469    +  CDS            capTEV™ (fragment): composite tag for in vivo biotinylation, TEV protease cleavage, and 6xHis tagging
   1504..2694    +  CDS            DMXL1 (fragment): DMXL1_HUMAN - Also known as XL1. Experimental evidence at protein level: Swiss-Prot protein existence level 1. From Homo sapiens (Human).
   2726..2809    +  CDS            large T antigen (fragment): large T antigen from SV40 (simian virus 40)
   2832..2966    +  polyA_signal   SV40 poly(A) signal: SV40 polyadenylation signal
   2995..3160    -  mobile_element Tn7L: mini-Tn7 element (left end of the Tn7 transposon) Tn7
   3323..3339    +  CDS            lacZα (fragment): LacZα fragment of β-galactosidase; lacZ fragment
   3344..3798    +  rep_origin     f1 ori (sequence partly withheld): f1 bacteriophage origin of replication; arrow indicates direction of (+) strand synthesis
   3824..3928    +  promoter       AmpR promoter: bla
   3929..4789    +  CDS            AmpR: β-lactamase; bla; confers resistance to ampicillin, carbenicillin, and related antibiotics
   4960..5548    +  rep_origin     ori: high-copy-number ColE1/pMB1/pBR322/pUC origin of replication
   5734..5785    -  misc_feature   bom (fragment): basis of mobility region from pBR322
   5853..153     -  mobile_element Tn7R (across the origin): mini-Tn7 element (right end of the Tn7 transposon) Tn7
>Addgene plasmid #210922 | pFBOH-MHL_DMXL1:2620-3016 | addgene full sequence | sequence record 426203 | Addgene NGS Result
AGAATAGTTGTAAACTGAAATCAGTCCAGTTATGCTGTGAAAAAGCATACTGGACTTTTGTTATGGCTAA
AGCAAACTCTTCATTTTCTGAAGTGCAAATTGCCCGTCGTATTAAAGAGGGGCGTGGCCAAGGGCATGGT
AAAGACTATATTCGCGGCGTTGTGACAATTTACCGAACAACTCCGCGGCCGGGAAGCCGATCTCGGCTTG
AACGAATTGTTAGGTGGCGGTACTTGGGTCGATATCAAAGTGCATCACTTCTTCCCGTATGCCCAACTTT
GTATAGAGAGCCACTGCGGGATCGTCACCGTAATCTGCTTGCACGTAGATCACATAAGCACCAAGCGCGT
TGGCCTCATGCTTGAGCAGATTGATGAGCGCGGTGGCAATGCCCTGCCTCCGGTGCTCGCCGGAGACTGC
GAGATCATAGATATAGATCTCACTACGCGGCTGCTCAAACTTGGGCAGAACGTAAGCCGCGAGAGCGCCA
ACAACCGCTTCTTGGTCGAAGGCAGCAAGCGCGATGAATGTCTTACTACGGAGCAAGTTCCCGAGGTAAT
CGGAGTCCGGCTGATGTTGGGAGTAGGTGGCTACGTCTCCGAACTCACGACCGAAAAGATCAAGAGCAGC
CCGCATGGATTTGACTTGGTCAGGGCCGAGCCTACATGTGCGAATGATGCCCATACTTGAGCCACCTAAC
TTTGTTTTAGGGCGACTGCCCTGCTGCGTAACATCGTTGCTGCTCCATAACATCAAACATCGACCCACGG
CGTAACGCGCTTGCTGCTTGGATGCCCGAGGCATAGACTGTACAAAAAAACAGTCATAACAAGCCATGAA
AACCGCCACTGCGCCGTTACCACCGCTGCGTTCGGTCAAGGTTCTGGACCAGTTGCGTGAGCGCATACGC
TACTTGCATTACAGTTTACGAACCGAACAGGCTTATGTCAACTGGGTTCGTGCCTTCATCCGTTTCCACG
GTGTGCGTCACCCGGCAACCTTGGGCAGCAGCGAAGTCGAGGCATTTCTGTCCTGGCTGGCGAACGAGCG
CAAGGTTTCGGTCTCCACGCATCGTCAGGCATTGGCGGCCTTGCTGTTCTTCTACGGCAAGGTGCTGTGC
ACGGATCTGCCCTGGCTTCAGGAGATCGGAAGACCTCGGCCGTCGCGGCGCTTGCCGGTGGTGCTGACCC
CGGATGAAGTGGTTCGCATCCTCGGTTTTCTGGAAGGCGAGCATCGTTTGTTCGCCCAGGACTCTAGCTA
TAGTTCTAGTGGTTGGCTACGTATACTCCGGAATATTAATAGATCATGGAGATAATTAAAATGATAACCA
TCTCGCAAATAAATAAGTATTTTACTGTTTTCGTAACAGTTTTGTAATAAAAAAACCTATAAATATTCCG
GATTATTCATACCGTCCCACCATCGGGCGCGGATCTCGGTCCGAAAACCATGCATCATCATCATCATCAC
AGCAGCGGCAGAGAAAACTTGTATTTCCAGGGCAATGAGATAGAAGCAGATTTGGGATATCCTGGAGGTA
AAGCAAGAATTATTCATAAGGAATCTGATATCATTACTGCGTTTGCTGTTAATAAGGCAAATAGAAACTG
CATAGCAATCGCTTCCAGTCATGATGTTCAAGAACTGGATGTTTCTGGAATTCTGGCCACACAGGTCTAC
ACTTGGGTAGATGATGATATAGAAGTGGAAACCAAAGGATCAGAAGATTTCTTGGTTATACATGCTCGTG
ATGATTTAACAGCTGTTCAAGGTACAACTCCATATACACATAGCAATCCTGGCACTCCAATCAACATGCC
ATGGCTTGGTAGTACACAGACTGGCAGAGGAGCATCTGTGATGATTAAGAAAGCCATTAATAATGTTAGA
AGAATGACTTCTCATCCAACTCTTCCTTACTATCTGACAGGAGCTCAAGATGGAAGTGTCAGAATGTTTG
AATGGGGCCATTCTCAACAAATAACCTGTTTTCGATCTGGTGGCAATTCAAGAGTTACAAGAATGAGATT
TAACTATCAGGGAAATAAGTTTGGAATAGTTGATGCTGATGGATATTTAAGTTTGTATCAAACAAACTGG
AAATGTTGTCCAGTTACTGGAAGCATGCCTAAGCCATACCTGACTTGGCAGTGTCATAACAAAACAGCCA
ATGATTTTGTCTTCGTTAGTTCCTCCTCTCTGATAGCTACAGCTGGTCTTTCAACTGACAATAGAAACGT
ATGTTTGTGGGATACTCTTGTAGCACCTGCCAATAGTTTAGTCCATGCATTTACCTGCCATGACAGTGGA
GCCACAGTTTTAGCATATGCTCCAAAACATCAGCTACTAATATCAGGTGGCAGAAAAGGTTTTACATATG
TATTTGACCTTTGTCAACGACAACAGAGGCAGCTTTTCCAGAGCCATGATTCTCCTGTTAAAGCCGTTGC
TGTTGATCCAACTGAAGAGTACTTTGTTACAGGATCTGCCGAAGGCAATATAAAGATTTGGAGTCTCTCT
ACCTTTGGTCTTCTCCATACTTTTGTCAGTGAACATGCTCGGCAGTCCATTTTTAGAAATATTGGAACTG
GAGTGATGCAAATTGAGACAGGGCCTGCAAATCACATTTTCTCCTGTGGAGCTGATGGAACAATGAAAAT
GAGAATACTGCCAGATCAGTTTAGCCCTTTAAATTGATGACGAAGCTTGTCGAGAAGTACTAGAGGATCA
TAATCAGCCATACCACATTTGTAGAGGTTTTACTTGCTTTAAAAAACCTCCCACACCTCCCCCTGAACCT
GAAACATAAAATGAATGCAATTGTTGTTGTTAACTTGTTTATTGCAGCTTATAATGGTTACAAATAAAGC
AATAGCATCACAAATTTCACAAATAAAGCATTTTTTTCACTGCATTCTAGTTGTGGTTTGTCCAAACTCA
TCAATGTATCTTATCATGTCTGGATCTGATCACTGATATCGCCTAGGAGATCCGAACCAGATAAGTGAAA
TCTAGTTCCAAACTATTTTGTCATTTTTAATTTTCGTATTAGCTTACGACGCTACACCCAGTTCCCATCT
ATTTTGTCACTCTTCCCTAAATAATCCTTAAAAACTCCATTTCCACCCCTCCCAGTTCCCAACTATTTTG
TCCGCCCACAGCGGGGCATTTTTCTTCCTGTTATGTTTTTAATCAAACATCCTGCCAACTCCATGTGACA
AACCGTCATCTTCGGCTACTTTTTCTCTGTCACAGAATGAAAATTTTTCTGTCATCTCTTCGTTATTAAT
GTTTGTAATTGACTGAATATCAACGCTTATTTGCAGCCTGAATGGCGAATGGG
[124 nt withheld, positions 3344-3467]
C
[91 nt withheld, positions 3469-3559]
A
[49 nt withheld, positions 3561-3609]
CCTTTGACGTTGGAGTCCACGTTCTT
[37 nt withheld, positions 3636-3672]
ACCCTATCTCGGTCTATTCTTTTGATTTATAAGGGATTTTGCCGATTTCGGCCTATTGGTTAAAAAATGA
GCTGATTTAACAAAAATTTAACGCGAATTTTAACAAAATATTAACGCTTACAATTTAGGTGGCACTTTTC
GGGGAAATGTGCGCGGAACCCCTATTTGTTTATTTTTCTAAATACATTCAAATATGTATCCGCTCATGAG
ACAATAACCCTGATAAATGCTTCAATAATATTGAAAAAGGAAGAGTATGAGTATTCAACATTTCCGTGTC
GCCCTTATTCCCTTTTTTGCGGCATTTTGCCTTCCTGTTTTTGCTCACCCAGAAACGCTGGTGAAAGTAA
AAGATGCTGAAGATCAGTTGGGTGCACGAGTGGGTTACATCGAACTGGATCTCAACAGCGGTAAGATCCT
TGAGAGTTTTCGCCCCGAAGAACGTTTTCCAATGATGAGCACTTTTAAAGTTCTGCTATGTGGCGCGGTA
TTATCCCGTATTGACGCCGGGCAAGAGCAACTCGGTCGCCGCATACACTATTCTCAGAATGACTTGGTTG
AGTACTCACCAGTCACAGAAAAGCATCTTACGGATGGCATGACAGTAAGAGAATTATGCAGTGCTGCCAT
AACCATGAGTGATAACACTGCGGCCAACTTACTTCTGACAACGATCGGAGGACCGAAGGAGCTAACCGCT
TTTTTGCACAACATGGGGGATCATGTAACTCGCCTTGATCGTTGGGAACCGGAGCTGAATGAAGCCATAC
CAAACGACGAGCGTGACACCACGATGCCTGTAGCAATGGCAACAACGTTGCGCAAACTATTAACTGGCGA
ACTACTTACTCTAGCTTCCCGGCAACAATTAATAGACTGGATGGAGGCGGATAAAGTTGCAGGACCACTT
CTGCGCTCGGCCCTTCCGGCTGGCTGGTTTATTGCTGATAAATCTGGAGCCGGTGAGCGTGGGTCTCGCG
GTATCATTGCAGCACTGGGGCCAGATGGTAAGCCCTCCCGTATCGTAGTTATCTACACGACGGGGAGTCA
GGCAACTATGGATGAACGAAATAGACAGATCGCTGAGATAGGTGCCTCACTGATTAAGCATTGGTAACTG
TCAGACCAAGTTTACTCATATATACTTTAGATTGATTTAAAACTTCATTTTTAATTTAAAAGGATCTAGG
TGAAGATCCTTTTTGATAATCTCATGACCAAAATCCCTTAACGTGAGTTTTCGTTCCACTGAGCGTCAGA
CCCCGTAGAAAAGATCAAAGGATCTTCTTGAGATCCTTTTTTTCTGCGCGTAATCTGCTGCTTGCAAACA
AAAAAACCACCGCTACCAGCGGTGGTTTGTTTGCCGGATCAAGAGCTACCAACTCTTTTTCCGAAGGTAA
CTGGCTTCAGCAGAGCGCAGATACCAAATACTGTTCTTCTAGTGTAGCCGTAGTTAGGCCACCACTTCAA
GAACTCTGTAGCACCGCCTACATACCTCGCTCTGCTAATCCTGTTACCAGTGGCTGCTGCCAGTGGCGAT
AAGTCGTGTCTTACCGGGTTGGACTCAAGACGATAGTTACCGGATAAGGCGCAGCGGTCGGGCTGAACGG
GGGGTTCGTGCACACAGCCCAGCTTGGAGCGAACGACCTACACCGAACTGAGATACCTACAGCGTGAGCT
ATGAGAAAGCGCCACGCTTCCCGAAGGGAGAAAGGCGGACAGGTATCCGGTAAGCGGCAGGGTCGGAACA
GGAGAGCGCACGAGGGAGCTTCCAGGGGGAAACGCCTGGTATCTTTATAGTCCTGTCGGGTTTCGCCACC
TCTGACTTGAGCGTCGATTTTTGTGATGCTCGTCAGGGGGGCGGAGCCTATGGAAAAACGCCAGCAACGC
GGCCTTTTTACGGTTCCTGGCCTTTTGCTGGCCTTTTGCTCACATGTTCTTTCCTGCGTTATCCCCTGAT
TCTGTGGATAACCGTATTACCGCCTTTGAGTGAGCTGATACCGCTCGCCGCAGCCGAACGACCGAGCGCA
GCGAGTCAGTGAGCGAGGAAGCGGAAGAGCGCCTGATGCGGTATTTTCTCCTTACGCATCTGTGCGGTAT
TTCACACCGCATAGACCAGCCGCGTAACCTGGCAAAATCGGTTACGGTTGAGTAATAAATGGATGCCCTG
CGTAAGCGGGTGTGGGCGGACAATAAAGTCTTAAACTGAACAAAATAGATCTAAACTATGACAATAAAGT
CTTAAACTAGAC
