>Addgene plasmid #210922 | pFBOH-MHL_DMXL1:2620-3016 | depositor partial sequence | sequence record 411324 | Insert sequence
AATGAGATAGAAGCAGATTTGGGATATCCTGGAGGTAAAGCAAGAATTATTCATAAGGAATCTGATATCA
TTACTGCGTTTGCTGTTAATAAGGCAAATAGAAACTGCATAGCAATCGCTTCCAGTCATGATGTTCAAGA
ACTGGATGTTTCTGGAATTCTGGCCACACAGGTCTACACTTGGGTAGATGATGATATAGAAGTGGAAACC
AAAGGATCAGAAGATTTCTTGGTTATACATGCTCGTGATGATTTAACAGCTGTTCAAGGTACAACTCCAT
ATACACATAGCAATCCTGGCACTCCAATCAACATGCCATGGCTTGGTAGTACACAGACTGGCAGAGGAGC
ATCTGTGATGATTAAGAAAGCCATTAATAATGTTAGAAGAATGACTTCTCATCCAACTCTTCCTTACTAT
CTGACAGGAGCTCAAGATGGAAGTGTCAGAATGTTTGAATGGGGCCATTCTCAACAAATAACCTGTTTTC
GATCTGGTGGCAATTCAAGAGTTACAAGAATGAGATTTAACTATCAGGGAAATAAGTTTGGAATAGTTGA
TGCTGATGGATATTTAAGTTTGTATCAAACAAACTGGAAATGTTGTCCAGTTACTGGAAGCATGCCTAAG
CCATACCTGACTTGGCAGTGTCATAACAAAACAGCCAATGATTTTGTCTTCGTTAGTTCCTCCTCTCTGA
TAGCTACAGCTGGTCTTTCAACTGACAATAGAAACGTATGTTTGTGGGATACTCTTGTAGCACCTGCCAA
TAGTTTAGTCCATGCATTTACCTGCCATGACAGTGGAGCCACAGTTTTAGCATATGCTCCAAAACATCAG
CTACTAATATCAGGTGGCAGAAAAGGTTTTACATATGTATTTGACCTTTGTCAACGACAACAGAGGCAGC
TTTTCCAGAGCCATGATTCTCCTGTTAAAGCCGTTGCTGTTGATCCAACTGAAGAGTACTTTGTTACAGG
ATCTGCCGAAGGCAATATAAAGATTTGGAGTCTCTCTACCTTTGGTCTTCTCCATACTTTTGTCAGTGAA
CATGCTCGGCAGTCCATTTTTAGAAATATTGGAACTGGAGTGATGCAAATTGAGACAGGGCCTGCAAATC
ACATTTTCTCCTGTGGAGCTGATGGAACAATGAAAATGAGAATACTGCCAGATCAGTTTAGCCCTTTAAA
T
